Addgene plasmid #157709: pcDNA5-FRT-TO-Nsp12
Purpose: mammalian expression of untagged SARS-CoV-2 Nsp12 under control of a tetracycline-inducible promoter
Depositing lab: David Tollervey. Depositing organization: University of Edinburgh. Publication: Integrative vectors for regulated expression of SARS-CoV-2 proteins implicated in RNA metabolism. Bresson S, Robertson N, Sani E, Turowski TW, Shchepachev V, Kompauerova M, Spanos C, Helwak A, Tollervey D. Wellcome Open Res. 2020 Nov 3;5:261. doi: 10.12688/wellcomeopenres.16322.1. eCollection 2020. PubMed 33313418.
Backbone
  Vector backbone: pcDNA5-FRT-TO
  Backbone manufacturer: Thermo Fisher
  Vector type: Mammalian Expression
  Selectable markers: Hygromycin
Growth in bacteria
  Bacterial resistance: Ampicillin, 100 μg/mL
  Growth temperature: 37°C
  Growth strain: DH5alpha
  Copy number: High Copy
Gene/Insert
  Gene/Insert name: Nsp12
  Species: SARS-CoV-2
  Mutation: codon optimized
  Entrez Gene: ORF1ab (a.k.a. GU280_gp01)
  Cloning method: Restriction Enzyme; 5′ cloning site Unknown (unknown if destroyed); 3′ cloning site Unknown (unknown if destroyed)
Resource information
  A portion of this plasmid was derived from a plasmid made by: IDT
Terms and licenses: Academic/Nonprofit Terms; Industry Terms
How to cite: pcDNA5-FRT-TO-Nsp12 was a gift from David Tollervey (Addgene plasmid # 157709 ; http://n2t.net/addgene:157709 ; RRID:Addgene_157709)
