[The description below was written by a language model from this plasmid's Addgene catalogue record and pLannotate feature annotations shown in this document.]
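Description:
pcDNA5-FRT-TO-Nsp12 is a 7.9 kb mammalian expression plasmid built on the commercial pcDNA5-FRT-TO backbone, designed for tetracycline-regulated expression of SARS-CoV-2 Nsp12, the RNA-dependent RNA polymerase subunit released from the ORF1ab polyprotein. It is propagated in E. coli through a high-copy ColE1/pUC-type origin with ampicillin selection from the bla gene. Fragments of an f1 origin, lac regulatory sequences and a bom site are backbone remnants.

The insert is a codon-optimized, untagged Nsp12 coding sequence of about 2.8 kb, derived in part from synthesized DNA. The automated annotation matches it to the SARS-CoV-2 replicase polyprotein, so the methyltransferase text attached to that hit is generic to the polyprotein entry and does not describe this insert. Transcription is driven by the CMV immediate-early enhancer and promoter, followed by two short elements annotated as tet-operator-containing fragments. These correspond to the tandem tet operators that let Tet repressor silence the promoter until tetracycline or doxycycline is added. The bovine growth hormone polyadenylation signal terminates the transcript.

Downstream, an FRT site sits directly in front of a hygromycin resistance gene with an SV40 poly(A) signal and no annotated promoter of its own. In this backbone design, Flp-mediated recombination into a genomic FRT site in a suitable host line is expected to place the gene behind a resident promoter and start codon, so hygromycin resistance reports correct single-copy integration.

The plasmid belongs to a set of integrative vectors for regulated expression of SARS-CoV-2 proteins implicated in RNA metabolism, and suits the generation of stable, inducible cell lines. The cloning sites are not recorded.
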