Features (pLannotate 1.2.2; 21 found; start..end, strand, type, name):
      4..56      -  misc_feature   bom (fragment): basis of mobility region from pBR322
    211..590     +  enhancer       CMV enhancer: human cytomegalovirus immediate early enhancer
    591..794     +  promoter       CMV promoter: human cytomegalovirus (CMV) immediate early promoter
    796..815     +  promoter       PLtetO-1 promoter (fragment): modified phage lambda PL promoter with tet operator sites (Lutz and Bujard, 1997)
    817..836     +  promoter       PLtetO-1 promoter (fragment): modified phage lambda PL promoter with tet operator sites (Lutz and Bujard, 1997)
    844..877     +  promoter       TRE3GV promoter (fragment): 3rd-generation Tet-responsive promoter that can be activated by binding of Tet-On® 3G, optimized for retroviral and lentiviral vectors
    984..3782    +  CDS            rep (fragment): R1AB_SARS2 - Experimental evidence at protein level: Swiss-Prot protein existence level 1. [2'-O-methyltransferase]: Methyltransferase that mediates mRNA cap 2'-O-ribose methylation to the 5'-cap structure of viral mRNAs. N7-methyl guanosine cap is a prerequisite for binding of nsp16. Therefore plays an essential role in viral mRNAs cap methylation which is essential to evade immune system. From Severe acute respiratory syndrome coronavirus 2 (2019-nCoV) (SARS-CoV-2).
   3854..4078    +  polyA_signal   bGH poly(A) signal: bovine growth hormone polyadenylation signal
   4082..4103    +  promoter       SV40 promoter (fragment): SV40 enhancer and early promoter
   4124..4357    +  rep_origin     f1 ori (fragment) (sequence partly withheld): f1 bacteriophage origin of replication; arrow indicates direction of (+) strand synthesis
   4362..4409    +  protein_bind   FRT: FLP-mediated recombination occurs in the 8-bp core sequence TCTAGAAA (Turan and Bode, 2011). FLP recombinase from the Saccharomyces cerevisiae 2μ plasmid
   4417..5439    +  CDS            HygR: aminoglycoside phosphotransferase from E. coli; aph(4)-Ia; confers resistance to hygromycin
   5449..5574    +  CDS            ble (fragment): BLE_KLEPN - Experimental evidence at protein level: Swiss-Prot protein existence level 1. Binding protein with a strong affinity to the bleomycin family of antibiotics. Binds to CL990; an antimitotic-antibiotic compound. From Klebsiella pneumoniae.
   5569..5690    +  polyA_signal   SV40 poly(A) signal: SV40 polyadenylation signal
   5763..5779    -  protein_bind   lac operator: The lac repressor binds to the lac operator to inhibit transcription in E. coli. This inhibition can be relieved by adding lactose or isopropyl-β-D-thiogalactopyranoside (IPTG). lac repressor encoded by lacI
   5787..5817    -  promoter       lac promoter: promoter for the E. coli lac operon
   5832..5853    -  protein_bind   CAP binding site: CAP binding activates transcription in the presence of cAMP. E. coli catabolite activator protein
   5866..5958    -  CDS            lacI (fragment): lac repressor; lacI; The lac repressor binds to the lac operator to inhibit transcription in E. coli. This inhibition can be relieved by adding lactose or isopropyl-β-D-thiogalactopyranoside (IPTG).
   6141..6729    -  rep_origin     ori: high-copy-number ColE1/pMB1/pBR322/pUC origin of replication
   6900..7760    -  CDS            AmpR: β-lactamase; bla; confers resistance to ampicillin, carbenicillin, and related antibiotics
   7761..7865    -  promoter       AmpR promoter: bla
>Addgene plasmid #157709 | pcDNA5-FRT-TO-Nsp12 | addgene full sequence | sequence record 307874 | Addgene NGS Result
CCCTATGGTGCACTCTCAGTACAATCTGCTCTGATGCCGCATAGTTAAGCCAGTATCTGCTCCCTGCTTG
TGTGTTGGAGGTCGCTGAGTAGTGCGCGAGCAAAATTTAAGCTACAACAAGGCAAGGCTTGACCGACAAT
TGCATGAAGAATCTGCTTAGGGTTAGGCGTTTTGCGCTGCTTCGCGATGTACGGGCCAGATATACGCGTT
GACATTGATTATTGACTAGTTATTAATAGTAATCAATTACGGGGTCATTAGTTCATAGCCCATATATGGA
GTTCCGCGTTACATAACTTACGGTAAATGGCCCGCCTGGCTGACCGCCCAACGACCCCCGCCCATTGACG
TCAATAATGACGTATGTTCCCATAGTAACGCCAATAGGGACTTTCCATTGACGTCAATGGGTGGAGTATT
TACGGTAAACTGCCCACTTGGCAGTACATCAAGTGTATCATATGCCAAGTACGCCCCCTATTGACGTCAA
TGACGGTAAATGGCCCGCCTGGCATTATGCCCAGTACATGACCTTATGGGACTTTCCTACTTGGCAGTAC
ATCTACGTATTAGTCATCGCTATTACCATGGTGATGCGGTTTTGGCAGTACATCAATGGGCGTGGATAGC
GGTTTGACTCACGGGGATTTCCAAGTCTCCACCCCATTGACGTCAATGGGAGTTTGTTTTGGCACCAAAA
TCAACGGGACTTTCCAAAATGTCGTAACAACTCCGCCCCATTGACGCAAATGGGCGGTAGGCGTGTACGG
TGGGAGGTCTATATAAGCAGAGCTCTCCCTATCAGTGATAGAGATCTCCCTATCAGTGATAGAGATCGTC
GACGAGCTCGTTTAGTGAACCGTCAGATCGCCTGGAGACGCCATCCACGCTGTTTTGACCTCCATAGAAG
ACACCGGGACCGATCCAGCCTCCGGACTCTAGCGTTTAAACTTAAGCTTGGTACCGAGCTCGGATCCGGG
ATGTCAGCGGATGCGCAGTCTTTTCTTAATCGGGTTTGCGGAGTATCTGCGGCCCGGCTTACCCCGTGCG
GAACTGGCACCAGTACCGATGTGGTATACAGGGCCTTCGACATATATAACGATAAGGTCGCGGGTTTTGC
AAAGTTTCTCAAGACTAATTGCTGTCGCTTTCAGGAAAAAGACGAAGATGACAATTTGATCGATTCCTAT
TTCGTGGTTAAGAGACATACTTTTTCTAACTACCAACATGAAGAAACAATATACAATCTCCTCAAAGATT
GTCCCGCCGTCGCCAAACACGACTTTTTTAAGTTTCGAATCGATGGCGATATGGTCCCGCATATTTCTCG
ACAGCGGCTCACTAAGTACACTATGGCGGACCTTGTGTATGCTCTCCGCCACTTTGACGAGGGGAATTGT
GACACGCTTAAAGAGATCCTTGTAACCTATAACTGCTGTGATGATGACTATTTCAATAAGAAGGACTGGT
ACGATTTTGTTGAGAACCCCGACATCCTGCGCGTGTATGCCAATCTCGGAGAGCGGGTACGGCAAGCGTT
GCTGAAAACCGTACAATTCTGTGACGCGATGCGCAACGCAGGAATCGTAGGTGTGCTCACACTGGACAAT
CAGGATCTTAACGGTAATTGGTACGATTTTGGAGATTTTATACAGACTACCCCTGGCTCCGGTGTCCCAG
TAGTGGATTCATATTACTCCTTGCTCATGCCCATACTTACCCTTACGAGGGCTTTGACGGCAGAGAGTCA
TGTAGATACTGACCTTACGAAGCCGTACATTAAATGGGACCTGTTGAAGTATGATTTTACGGAAGAGAGG
TTGAAGTTGTTCGATAGGTACTTTAAATACTGGGATCAGACTTATCATCCAAATTGCGTTAATTGCTTGG
ATGACCGATGCATTTTGCACTGTGCGAATTTCAACGTGCTCTTTTCCACGGTTTTCCCCCCGACGTCCTT
TGGACCACTGGTCAGGAAAATTTTTGTCGACGGTGTACCCTTTGTGGTCTCCACAGGATACCATTTTCGA
GAGCTTGGAGTCGTACACAATCAAGATGTAAACCTGCATTCAAGTCGCCTCTCCTTTAAAGAACTCCTTG
TCTATGCAGCCGATCCTGCAATGCACGCAGCGTCAGGGAACCTCCTCTTGGACAAAAGGACCACGTGTTT
CTCAGTCGCAGCGTTGACGAATAACGTGGCGTTCCAGACCGTAAAGCCTGGTAATTTCAACAAAGACTTC
TATGATTTCGCGGTCAGTAAAGGGTTCTTCAAGGAAGGATCATCAGTTGAGCTTAAGCACTTTTTTTTTG
CCCAAGACGGCAACGCAGCAATTTCCGATTATGACTACTATCGATACAACCTGCCTACTATGTGTGACAT
TCGCCAGCTTCTTTTCGTCGTTGAAGTTGTAGATAAGTACTTTGATTGCTATGATGGCGGTTGTATTAAT
GCGAACCAGGTGATCGTCAACAATCTCGATAAATCTGCCGGGTTTCCCTTTAACAAATGGGGCAAAGCGA
GGTTGTATTACGATTCTATGTCCTACGAGGATCAGGATGCCCTCTTCGCATACACCAAGCGGAATGTGAT
TCCTACCATTACACAAATGAACTTGAAATACGCCATATCTGCCAAAAACCGCGCTCGCACTGTTGCAGGT
GTGTCTATATGCTCCACGATGACTAATAGGCAGTTTCATCAGAAGTTGCTCAAAAGTATCGCAGCCACTC
GAGGGGCAACGGTTGTGATAGGGACGAGTAAGTTTTATGGCGGCTGGCATAATATGCTGAAGACCGTGTA
TAGCGATGTTGAGAATCCACACCTCATGGGTTGGGATTATCCGAAATGCGATCGCGCTATGCCTAATATG
CTCAGAATCATGGCAAGTCTTGTGTTGGCTCGGAAACACACAACTTGCTGCTCTCTTTCTCATAGGTTCT
ATAGACTTGCTAACGAATGTGCCCAGGTTCTCTCCGAGATGGTTATGTGTGGCGGTAGCTTGTACGTAAA
GCCGGGAGGGACATCTTCTGGTGACGCCACGACTGCGTATGCTAATTCTGTATTCAACATCTGTCAGGCA
GTAACTGCGAACGTTAACGCCTTGCTCAGCACAGACGGCAACAAGATAGCGGATAAATACGTGCGCAATC
TGCAGCACAGGCTGTATGAGTGTTTGTATCGCAATCGAGATGTGGACACCGACTTCGTGAATGAGTTTTA
TGCTTATCTCAGAAAACACTTTTCTATGATGATACTCAGCGATGATGCCGTGGTCTGTTTTAACAGCACT
TACGCAAGCCAAGGCCTTGTTGCGAGTATCAAAAATTTTAAGAGCGTGTTGTATTACCAAAATAATGTAT
TCATGAGCGAGGCCAAATGCTGGACAGAGACCGACCTCACAAAGGGGCCACACGAGTTTTGCTCCCAGCA
CACGATGCTGGTCAAACAGGGAGATGACTATGTATACCTGCCGTATCCCGATCCGTCTCGGATTCTGGGG
GCGGGCTGCTTTGTCGATGACATAGTGAAGACGGACGGCACACTTATGATCGAACGGTTTGTTTCACTGG
CAATAGATGCGTACCCTTTGACTAAACATCCCAACCAGGAATATGCGGATGTGTTCCATCTTTACTTGCA
ATATATTAGGAAGTTGCACGACGAGCTGACGGGGCATATGCTTGATATGTACTCAGTCATGCTTACGAAT
GATAATACCTCACGCTATTGGGAGCCAGAATTCTATGAGGCGATGTATACACCACACACAGTGCTGCAGG
CCTAGGAGATATCCAGCACAGTGGCGGCCGCTCGAGTCTAGAGGGCCCGTTTAAACCCGCTGATCAGCCT
CGACTGTGCCTTCTAGTTGCCAGCCATCTGTTGTTTGCCCCTCCCCCGTGCCTTCCTTGACCCTGGAAGG
TGCCACTCCCACTGTCCTTTCCTAATAAAATGAGGAAATTGCATCGCATTGTCTGAGTAGGTGTCATTCT
ATTCTGGGGGGTGGGGTGGGGCAGGACAGCAAGGGGGAGGATTGGGAAGACAATAGCAGGCATGCTGGGG
ATGCGGTGGGCTCTATGGCTTCTGAGGCGGAAAGAACCAGCTGGGGCTCTAGGGGGTATCCCC
[124 nt withheld, positions 4124-4247]
C
[91 nt withheld, positions 4249-4339]
AGGGTGATGGTTCACGTACCTAGAAGTTCCTATTCCGAAGTTCCTATTCTCTAGAAAGTATAGGAACTTC
CTTGGCCAAAAAGCCTGAACTCACCGCGACGTCTGTCGAGAAGTTTCTGATCGAAAAGTTCGACAGCGTC
TCCGACCTGATGCAGCTCTCGGAGGGCGAAGAATCTCGTGCTTTCAGCTTCGATGTAGGAGGGCGTGGAT
ATGTCCTGCGGGTAAATAGCTGCGCCGATGGTTTCTACAAAGATCGTTATGTTTATCGGCACTTTGCATC
GGCCGCGCTCCCGATTCCGGAAGTGCTTGACATTGGGGAATTCAGCGAGAGCCTGACCTATTGCATCTCC
CGCCGTGCACAGGGTGTCACGTTGCAAGACCTGCCTGAAACCGAACTGCCCGCTGTTCTGCAGCCGGTCG
CGGAGGCCATGGATGCGATCGCTGCGGCCGATCTTAGCCAGACGAGCGGGTTCGGCCCATTCGGACCGCA
AGGAATCGGTCAATACACTACATGGCGTGATTTCATATGCGCGATTGCTGATCCCCATGTGTATCACTGG
CAAACTGTGATGGACGACACCGTCAGTGCGTCCGTCGCGCAGGCTCTCGATGAGCTGATGCTTTGGGCCG
AGGACTGCCCCGAAGTCCGGCACCTCGTGCACGCGGATTTCGGCTCCAACAATGTCCTGACGGACAATGG
CCGCATAACAGCGGTCATTGACTGGAGCGAGGCGATGTTCGGGGATTCCCAATACGAGGTCGCCAACATC
TTCTTCTGGAGGCCGTGGTTGGCTTGTATGGAGCAGCAGACGCGCTACTTCGAGCGGAGGCATCCGGAGC
TTGCAGGATCGCCGCGGCTCCGGGCGTATATGCTCCGCATTGGTCTTGACCAACTCTATCAGAGCTTGGT
TGACGGCAATTTCGATGATGCAGCTTGGGCGCAGGGTCGATGCGACGCAATCGTCCGATCCGGAGCCGGG
ACTGTCGGGCGTACACAAATCGCCCGCAGAAGCGCGGCCGTCTGGACCGATGGCTGTGTAGAAGTACTCG
CCGATAGTGGAAACCGACGCCCCAGCACTCGTCCGAGGGCAAAGGAATAGCACGTACTACGAGATTTCGA
TTCCACCGCCGCCTTCTATGAAAGGTTGGGCTTCGGAATCGTTTTCCGGGACGCCGGCTGGATGATCCTC
CAGCGCGGGGATCTCATGCTGGAGTTCTTCGCCCACCCCAACTTGTTTATTGCAGCTTATAATGGTTACA
AATAAAGCAATAGCATCACAAATTTCACAAATAAAGCATTTTTTTCACTGCATTCTAGTTGTGGTTTGTC
CAAACTCATCAATGTATCTTATCATGTCTGTATACCGTCGACCTCTAGCTAGAGCTTGGCGTAATCATGG
TCATAGCTGTTTCCTGTGTGAAATTGTTATCCGCTCACAATTCCACACAACATACGAGCCGGAAGCATAA
AGTGTAAAGCCTGGGGTGCCTAATGAGTGAGCTAACTCACATTAATTGCGTTGCGCTCACTGCCCGCTTT
CCAGTCGGGAAACCTGTCGTGCCAGCTGCATTAATGAATCGGCCAACGCGCGGGGAGAGGCGGTTTGCGT
ATTGGGCGCTCTTCCGCTTCCTCGCTCACTGACTCGCTGCGCTCGGTCGTTCGGCTGCGGCGAGCGGTAT
CAGCTCACTCAAAGGCGGTAATACGGTTATCCACAGAATCAGGGGATAACGCAGGAAAGAACATGTGAGC
AAAAGGCCAGCAAAAGGCCAGGAACCGTAAAAAGGCCGCGTTGCTGGCGTTTTTCCATAGGCTCCGCCCC
CCTGACGAGCATCACAAAAATCGACGCTCAAGTCAGAGGTGGCGAAACCCGACAGGACTATAAAGATACC
AGGCGTTTCCCCCTGGAAGCTCCCTCGTGCGCTCTCCTGTTCCGACCCTGCCGCTTACCGGATACCTGTC
CGCCTTTCTCCCTTCGGGAAGCGTGGCGCTTTCTCATAGCTCACGCTGTAGGTATCTCAGTTCGGTGTAG
GTCGTTCGCTCCAAGCTGGGCTGTGTGCACGAACCCCCCGTTCAGCCCGACCGCTGCGCCTTATCCGGTA
ACTATCGTCTTGAGTCCAACCCGGTAAGACACGACTTATCGCCACTGGCAGCAGCCACTGGTAACAGGAT
TAGCAGAGCGAGGTATGTAGGCGGTGCTACAGAGTTCTTGAAGTGGTGGCCTAACTACGGCTACACTAGA
AGAACAGTATTTGGTATCTGCGCTCTGCTGAAGCCAGTTACCTTCGGAAAAAGAGTTGGTAGCTCTTGAT
CCGGCAAACAAACCACCGCTGGTAGCGGTGGTTTTTTTGTTTGCAAGCAGCAGATTACGCGCAGAAAAAA
AGGATCTCAAGAAGATCCTTTGATCTTTTCTACGGGGTCTGACGCTCAGTGGAACGAAAACTCACGTTAA
GGGATTTTGGTCATGAGATTATCAAAAAGGATCTTCACCTAGATCCTTTTAAATTAAAAATGAAGTTTTA
AATCAATCTAAAGTATATATGAGTAAACTTGGTCTGACAGTTACCAATGCTTAATCAGTGAGGCACCTAT
CTCAGCGATCTGTCTATTTCGTTCATCCATAGTTGCCTGACTCCCCGTCGTGTAGATAACTACGATACGG
GAGGGCTTACCATCTGGCCCCAGTGCTGCAATGATACCGCGAGACCCACGCTCACCGGCTCCAGATTTAT
CAGCAATAAACCAGCCAGCCGGAAGGGCCGAGCGCAGAAGTGGTCCTGCAACTTTATCCGCCTCCATCCA
GTCTATTAATTGTTGCCGGGAAGCTAGAGTAAGTAGTTCGCCAGTTAATAGTTTGCGCAACGTTGTTGCC
ATTGCTACAGGCATCGTGGTGTCACGCTCGTCGTTTGGTATGGCTTCATTCAGCTCCGGTTCCCAACGAT
CAAGGCGAGTTACATGATCCCCCATGTTGTGCAAAAAAGCGGTTAGCTCCTTCGGTCCTCCGATCGTTGT
CAGAAGTAAGTTGGCCGCAGTGTTATCACTCATGGTTATGGCAGCACTGCATAATTCTCTTACTGTCATG
CCATCCGTAAGATGCTTTTCTGTGACTGGTGAGTACTCAACCAAGTCATTCTGAGAATAGTGTATGCGGC
GACCGAGTTGCTCTTGCCCGGCGTCAATACGGGATAATACCGCGCCACATAGCAGAACTTTAAAAGTGCT
CATCATTGGAAAACGTTCTTCGGGGCGAAAACTCTCAAGGATCTTACCGCTGTTGAGATCCAGTTCGATG
TAACCCACTCGTGCACCCAACTGATCTTCAGCATCTTTTACTTTCACCAGCGTTTCTGGGTGAGCAAAAA
CAGGAAGGCAAAATGCCGCAAAAAAGGGAATAAGGGCGACACGGAAATGTTGAATACTCATACTCTTCCT
TTTTCAATATTATTGAAGCATTTATCAGGGTTATTGTCTCATGAGCGGATACATATTTGAATGTATTTAG
AAAAATAAACAAATAGGGGTTCCGCGCACATTTCCCCGAAAAGTGCCACCTGACGTCGACGGATCGGGAG
ATCTCCCGATC
